Addgene plasmid #92003: MSCV-Puro-FH-AGO2-S824A-T830A
Purpose: Expresses FLAG-HA-AGO2 (S824A-T830A)
Depositing lab: Joshua Mendell. Depositing organization: University of Texas Southwestern Medical Center. Publication: An Argonaute phosphorylation cycle promotes microRNA-mediated silencing. Golden RJ, Chen B, Li T, Braun J, Manjunath H, Chen X, Wu J, Schmid V, Chang TC, Kopp F, Ramirez-Martinez A, Tagliabracci VS, Chen ZJ, Xie Y, Mendell JT. Nature. 2017 Feb 9;542(7640):197-202. doi: 10.1038/nature21025. Epub 2017 Jan 23. PubMed 28114302.
Backbone
  Vector backbone: pMSCV-Puro
  Backbone manufacturer: Clontech
  Vector type: Mammalian Expression, Retroviral
  Selectable markers: Puromycin
Growth in bacteria
  Bacterial resistance: Ampicillin, 100 μg/mL
  Growth temperature: 37°C
  Growth strain: NEB Stable
  Copy number: Unknown
Gene/Insert
  Gene/Insert name: AGO2
  Species: H. sapiens (human)
  Mutation: S824A, T830A
  Entrez Gene: AGO2 (a.k.a. CASC7, EIF2C2, LESKRES, LINC00980, PPD, Q10)
  Tag / fusion protein: FLAG-HA (N terminal on insert)
  Cloning method: Restriction Enzyme; 5′ cloning site Unknown (unknown if destroyed); 3′ cloning site Unknown (unknown if destroyed)
Resource information
  A portion of this plasmid was derived from a plasmid made by: The parental AGO2 sequence used for this construct was amplified from a Thomas Tuschl lab plasmid (Addgene plasmid # 10822).
Terms and licenses: Academic/Nonprofit Terms; Industry Terms: Not Available to Industry
How to cite: MSCV-Puro-FH-AGO2-S824A-T830A was a gift from Joshua Mendell (Addgene plasmid # 92003 ; http://n2t.net/addgene:92003 ; RRID:Addgene_92003)
