[The description below was written by a language model from this plasmid's Addgene catalogue record and pLannotate feature annotations shown in this document.]
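Description:
MSCV-Puro-FH-AGO2-S824A-T830A is a gammaretroviral mammalian expression plasmid of about 8.9 kb, built on the pMSCV-Puro backbone, that delivers an epitope-tagged mutant of human Argonaute 2. The proviral cassette is bounded by murine embryonic stem cell virus 5′ and 3′ LTRs. Downstream of the 5′ LTR lie the MESV Ψ packaging signal and a truncated MMLV gag segment lacking its start codon, which together allow the transcript to be packaged into virions when the viral proteins are supplied in trans by a packaging cell line. In bacteria the plasmid replicates from a high-copy ColE1/pUC-type origin and is selected with ampicillin through β-lactamase. The short lac, rop, bom, TcR and env fragments annotated outside the LTRs are non-functional backbone remnants.

The AGO2 open reading frame carries an N-terminal FLAG-HA tandem tag. The automated annotation picks up only a FLAG fragment just upstream of the coding sequence, with HA not separately called. No internal promoter precedes the insert, so it is transcribed from the 5′ LTR. A mouse PGK promoter immediately downstream drives puromycin N-acetyltransferase, allowing selection of stably transduced cells. The insert bears two alanine substitutions, S824A and T830A, which replace phosphorylatable serine and threonine residues with non-phosphorylatable ones. The associated study concerns an Argonaute phosphorylation cycle in microRNA-mediated silencing, so the construct is suited to stable expression of a phosphorylation-site mutant AGO2. Likely applications are comparison with wild-type protein in silencing assays and FLAG or HA immunoprecipitation or detection. The record notes that the parental AGO2 sequence was amplified from an earlier plasmid; the cloning sites are not recorded.
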