Features (pLannotate 1.2.2; 20 found; start..end, strand, type, name):
    579..920     +  misc_feature   MESV Ψ: packaging signal of murine embryonic stem cell virus
    987..1403    +  CDS            gag (truncated): truncated Moloney murine leukemia virus (MMLV) gag gene lacking the start codon
   1443..1463    +  CDS            FLAG (fragment): FLAG® epitope tag, followed by an enterokinase cleavage site
   1500..4076    +  CDS            AGO2 (sequence partly withheld): AGO2_HUMAN - Also known as EIF2C2. Experimental evidence at protein level: Swiss-Prot protein existence level 1. Required for RNA-mediated gene silencing (RNAi) by the RNA- induced silencing complex (RISC). The 'minimal RISC' appears to include AGO2 bound to a short guide RNA such as a microRNA (miRNA) or short interfering RNA (siRNA). These guide RNAs direct RISC to complementary mRNAs that are targets for RISC-mediated gene silencing. The precise mechanism of gene silencing depends on the degree of complementarity between the miRNA or siRNA and its target. Binding of RISC to a perfectly comp
   4090..4589    +  promoter       PGK promoter: mouse phosphoglycerate kinase 1 promoter
   4610..5209    +  CDS            PuroR: puromycin N-acetyltransferase; pac from Streptomyces alboniger; confers resistance to puromycin
   5309..5823    +  LTR            3' LTR: 3' long terminal repeat from murine embryonic stem cell virus
   5985..6001    -  protein_bind   lac operator: The lac repressor binds to the lac operator to inhibit transcription in E. coli. This inhibition can be relieved by adding lactose or isopropyl-β-D-thiogalactopyranoside (IPTG). lac repressor encoded by lacI
   6009..6039    -  promoter       lac promoter: promoter for the E. coli lac operon
   6054..6075    -  protein_bind   CAP binding site: CAP binding activates transcription in the presence of cAMP. E. coli catabolite activator protein
   6088..6180    -  CDS            lacI (fragment): lac repressor; lacI; The lac repressor binds to the lac operator to inhibit transcription in E. coli. This inhibition can be relieved by adding lactose or isopropyl-β-D-thiogalactopyranoside (IPTG).
   6363..6951    -  rep_origin     ori: high-copy-number ColE1/pMB1/pBR322/pUC origin of replication
   7122..7982    -  CDS            AmpR: β-lactamase; bla; confers resistance to ampicillin, carbenicillin, and related antibiotics
   7983..8087    -  promoter       AmpR promoter: bla
   8182..8217    +  CDS            rop (fragment): Rop protein, which maintains plasmids at low copy number; rop
   8319..8418    +  misc_feature   bom (fragment): basis of mobility region from pBR322
   8424..8573    -  CDS            lacZα (fragment): LacZα fragment of β-galactosidase; lacZ fragment
   8573..8774    -  CDS            TcR (fragment): tetracycline efflux protein; tet; confers resistance to tetracycline
   8775..8873    +  CDS            env (fragment): murine leukemia virus gPr80 envelope polyprotein precursor; env; proteolytically cleaved into gp70SU and p15TM subunits
   8915..515     +  LTR            5' LTR (across the origin): 5' long terminal repeat from murine embryonic stem cell virus
>Addgene plasmid #92003 | MSCV-Puro-FH-AGO2-S824A-T830A | addgene full sequence | sequence record 180646 | Addgene NGS Result
TGAAAGACCCCACCTGTAGGTTTGGCAAGCTAGCTTAAGTAACGCCATTTTGCAAGGCATGGAAAATACA
TAACTGAGAATAGAGAAGTTCAGATCAAGGTTAGGAACAGAGAGACAGCAGAATATGGGCCAAACAGGAT
ATCTGTGGTAAGCAGTTCCTGCCCCGGCTCAGGGCCAAGAACAGATGGTCCCCAGATGCGGTCCCGCCCT
CAGCAGTTTCTAGAGAACCATCAGATGTTTCCAGGGTGCCCCAAGGACCTGAAATGACCCTGTGCCTTAT
TTGAACTAACCAATCAGTTCGCTTCTCGCTTCTGTTCGCGCGCTTCTGCTCCCCGAGCTCAATAAAAGAG
CCCACAACCCCTCACTCGGCGCGCCAGTCCTCCGATAGACTGCGTCGCCCGGGTACCCGTATTCCCAATA
AAGCCTCTTGCTGTTTGCATCCGAATCGTGGACTCGCTGATCCTTGGGAGGGTCTCCTCAGATTGATTGA
CTGCCCACCTCGGGGGTCTTTCATTTGGAGGTTCCACCGAGATTTGGAGACCCCTGCCCAGGGACCACCG
ACCCCCCCGCCGGGAGGTAAGCTGGCCAGCGGTCGTTTCGTGTCTGTCTCTGTCTTTGTGCGTGTTTGTG
CCGGCATCTAATGTTTGCGCCTGCGTCTGTACTAGTTAGCTAACTAGCTCTGTATCTGGCGGACCCGTGG
TGGAACTGACGAGTTCTGAACACCCGGCCGCAACCCTGGGAGACGTCCCAGGGACTTTGGGGGCCGTTTT
TGTGGCCCGACCTGAGGAAGGGAGTCGATGTGGAATCCGACCCCGTCAGGATATGTGGTTCTGGTAGGAG
ACGAGAACCTAAAACAGTTCCCGCCTCCGTCTGAATTTTTGCTTTCGGTTTGGAACCGAAGCCGCGCGTC
TTGTCTGCTGCAGCGCTGCAGCATCGTTCTGTGTTGTCTCTGTCTGACTGTGTTTCTGTATTTGTCTGAA
AATTAGGGCCAGACTGTTACCACTCCCTTAAGTTTGACCTTAGGTCACTGGAAAGATGTCGAGCGGATCG
CTCACAACCAGTCGGTAGATGTCAAGAAGAGACGTTGGGTTACCTTCTGCTCTGCAGAATGGCCAACCTT
TAACGTCGGATGGCCGCGAGACGGCACCTTTAACCGAGACCTCATCACCCAGGTTAAGATCAAGGTCTTT
TCACCTGGCCCGCATGGACACCCAGACCAGGTCCCCTACATCGTGACCTGGGAAGCCTTGGCTTTTGACC
CCCCTCCCTGGGTCAAGCCCTTTGTACACCCTAAGCCTCCGCCTCCTCTTCCTCCATCCGCCCCGTCTCT
CCCCCTTGAACCTCCTCGTTCGACCCCGCCTCGATCCTCCCTTTATCCAGCCCTCACTCCTTCTCTAGGC
GCCGGAATTAGATCTCTCGAGGTTAACGAATTCGCCATGGACTACAAGGACGACGATGACAAGTACCCTT
ATGACGTGCCCGATTACGCTAGCGGCCGCATGTACTCGGGAGCCGGCCCCGCACTTGCACCTCCTGCGCC
GCCGCCCCCCATCCAAGGATATGCCTTCAAGCCTCCACCTAGACCCGACTTTGGGACCTCCGGGAGAACA
ATCAAATTACAGGCCAATTTCTTCGAAATGGACATCCCCAAAATTGACATCTATCATTATGAATTGGATA
TCAAGCCAGAGAAGTGCCCGAGGAGAGTTAACAGGGAAATCGTGGAACACATGGTCCAGCACTTTAAAAC
ACAGATCTTTGGGGATCGGAAGCCCGTGTTTGACGGCAGGAAGAATCTATACACAGCCATGCCCCTTCCG
ATTGGGAGGGACAAGGTGGAGCTGGAGGTCACGCTGCCAGGAGAAGGCAAGGATCGCATCTTCAAGGTGT
CCATCAAGTGGGTGTCCTGCGTGAGCTTGCAGGCGTTACACGATGCACTTTCAGGGCGGCTGCCCAGCGT
CCCTTTTGAGACGATCCAGGCCCTGGACGTGGTCATGAGGCACTTGCCATCCATGAGGTACACCCCCGTG
GGCCGCTCCTTCTTCACCGCGTCCGAAGGCTGCTCTAACCCTCTTGGCGGGGGCCGAGAAGTGTGGTTTG
GCTTCCATCAGTCCGTCCGGCCTTCTCTCTGGAAAATGATGCTGAATATTGATGTGTCAGCAACAGCGTT
TTACAAGGCACAGCCAGTAATCGAGTTTGTTTGTGAAGTTTTGGATTTTAAAAGTATTGAAGAACAACAA
AAACCTCTGACAGATTCCCAAAGGGTAAAGTTTACCAAAGAAATTAAAGGTCTAAAGGTGGAGATAACGC
ACTGTGGGCAGATGAAGAGGAAGTACCGTGTCTGCAATGTGACCCGGCGGCCCGCCAGTCACCAAACATT
CCCGCTGCAGCAGGAGAGCGGGCAGACGGTGGAGTGCACGGTGGCCCAGTATTTCAAGGACAGGCACAAG
TTGGTTCTGCGCTACCCCCACCTCCCATGTTTACAAGTCGGACAGGAGCAGAAACACACCTACCTTCCCC
TGGAGGTCTGTAACATTGTGGCAGGACAAAGATGTATTAAAAAATTAACGGACAATCAGACCTCAACCAT
GATCAGAGCGACTGCTAGGTCGGCGCCCGATCGGCAAGAAGAGATTAGCAAATTGATGCGAAGTGCAAGT
TTCAACACAGATCCATACGTCCGTGAATTTGGAATCATGGTCAAAGATGAGATGACAGACGTGACTGGGC
GGGTGCTGCAGCCGCCCTCCATCCTCTACGGGGGCAGGAATAAAGCTATTGCGACCCCTGTCCAGGGCGT
CTGGGACATGCGGAAC
[405 nt withheld, positions 2817-3221]
AACAACATCCTGCTGCCCCAGGGCAGGCCGCCGGTGTTCCAGCAGCCCGTCATCTTTCTGGGAGCAGACG
TCACTCACCCCCCCGCCGGGGATGGGAAGAAGCCCTCCATTGCCGCCGTGGTGGGCAGCATGGACGCCCA
CCCCAATCGCTACTGCGCCACCGTGCGCGTGCAGCAGCACCGGCAGGAGATCATACAAGACCTGGCCGCC
ATGGTCCGCGAGCTCCTCATCCAGTTCTACAAGTCCACGCGCTTCAAGCCCACCCGCATCATCTTCTACC
GCGACGGTGTCTCTGAAGGCCAGTTCCAGCAGGTTCTCCACCACGAGTTGCTGGCCATCCGTGAGGCCTG
TATCAAGCTAGAAAAAGACTACCAGCCCGGGATCACCTTCATCGTGGTGCAGAAGAGGCACCACACCCGG
CTCTTCTGCACTGACAAGAACGAGCGGGTTGGGAAAAGTGGAAACATTCCAGCAGGCACGACTGTGGACA
CGAAAATCACCCACCCCACCGAGTTCGACTTCTACCTGTGTAGTCACGCTGGCATCCAGGGGACAAGCAG
GCCTTCGCACTATCACGTCCTCTGGGACGACAATCGTTTCTCCTCTGATGAGCTGCAGATCCTAACCTAC
CAGCTGTGTCACACCTACGTGCGCTGCACACGCTCCGTGTCCATCCCAGCGCCAGCATACTACGCTCACC
TGGTGGCCTTCCGGGCCAGGTACCACCTGGTGGATAAGGAACATGACGCTGCTGAAGGAAGCCATGCCTC
TGGGCAGAGTAACGGGCGAGACCACCAAGCACTGGCCAAGGCGGTCCAGGTTCACCAAGACACTCTGCGC
ACCATGTACTTTGCTTGAGAATTCTACCGGGTAGGGGAGGCGCTTTTCCCAAGGCAGTCTGGAGCATGCG
CTTTAGCAGCCCCGCTGGGCACTTGGCGCTACACAAGTGGCCTCTGGCCTCGCACACATTCCACATCCAC
CGGTAGGCGCCAACCGGCTCCGTTCTTTGGTGGCCCCTTCGCGCCACCTTCTACTCCTCCCCTAGTCAGG
AAGTTCCCCCCCGCCCCGCAGCTCGCGTCGTGCAGGACGTGACAAATGGAAGTAGCACGTCTCACTAGTC
TCGTGCAGATGGACAGCACCGCTGAGCAATGGAAGCGGGTAGGCCTTTGGGGCAGCGGCCAATAGCAGCT
TTGCTCCTTCGCTTTCTGGGCTCAGAGGCTGGGAAGGGGTGGGTCCGGGGGCGGGCTCAGGGGCGGGCTC
AGGGGCGGGGCGGGCGCCCGAAGGTCCTCCGGAGGCCCGGCATTCTGCACGCTTCAAAAGCGCACGTCTG
CCGCGCTGTTCTCCTCTTCCTCATCTCCGGGCCTTTCGACCTGCAGCCCAAGCTTACCATGACCGAGTAC
AAGCCCACGGTGCGCCTCGCCACCCGCGACGACGTCCCCAGGGCCGTACGCACCCTCGCCGCCGCGTTCG
CCGACTACCCCGCCACGCGCCACACCGTCGATCCGGACCGCCACATCGAGCGGGTCACCGAGCTGCAAGA
ACTCTTCCTCACGCGCGTCGGGCTCGACATCGGCAAGGTGTGGGTCGCGGACGACGGCGCCGCGGTGGCG
GTCTGGACCACGCCGGAGAGCGTCGAAGCGGGGGCGGTGTTCGCCGAGATCGGCCCGCGCATGGCCGAGT
TGAGCGGTTCCCGGCTGGCCGCGCAGCAACAGATGGAAGGCCTCCTGGCGCCGCACCGGCCCAAGGAGCC
CGCGTGGTTCCTGGCCACCGTCGGCGTCTCGCCCGACCACCAGGGCAAGGGTCTGGGCAGCGCCGTCGTG
CTCCCCGGAGTGGAGGCGGCCGAGCGCGCCGGGGTGCCCGCCTTCCTGGAGACCTCCGCGCCCCGCAACC
TCCCCTTCTACGAGCGGCTCGGCTTCACCGTCACCGCCGACGTCGAGGTGCCCGAAGGACCGCGCACCTG
GTGCATGACCCGCAAGCCCGGTGCCTGACGCCCGCCCCACGACCCGCAGCGCCCGACCGAAAGGAGCGCA
CGACCCCATGCATCGATAAAATAAAAGATTTTATTTAGTCTCCAGAAAAAGGGGGGAATGAAAGACCCCA
CCTGTAGGTTTGGCAAGCTAGCTTAAGTAACGCCATTTTGCAAGGCATGGAAAATACATAACTGAGAATA
GAGAAGTTCAGATCAAGGTTAGGAACAGAGAGACAGCAGAATATGGGCCAAACAGGATATCTGTGGTAAG
CAGTTCCTGCCCCGGCTCAGGGCCAAGAACAGATGGTCCCCAGATGCGGTCCCGCCCTCAGCAGTTTCTA
GAGAACCATCAGATGTTTCCAGGGTGCCCCAAGGACCTGAAATGACCCTGTGCCTTATTTGAACTAACCA
ATCAGTTCGCTTCTCGCTTCTGTTCGCGCGCTTCTGCTCCCCGAGCTCAATAAAAGAGCCCACAACCCCT
CACTCGGCGCGCCAGTCCTCCGATAGACTGCGTCGCCCGGGTACCCGTGTATCCAATAAACCCTCTTGCA
GTTGCATCCGACTTGTGGTCTCGCTGTTCCTTGGGAGGGTCTCCTCTGAGTGATTGACTACCCGTCAGCG
GGGGTCTTTCATGGGTAACAGTTTCTTGAAGTTGGAGAACAACATTCTGAGGGTAGGAGTCGAATATTAA
GTAATCCTGACTCAATTAGCCACTGTTTTGAATCCACATACTCCAATACTCCTGAAATAGTTCATTATGG
ACAGCGCAGAAAGAGCTGGGGAGAATTGTGAAATTGTTATCCGCTCACAATTCCACACAACATACGAGCC
GGAAGCATAAAGTGTAAAGCCTGGGGTGCCTAATGAGTGAGCTAACTCACATTAATTGCGTTGCGCTCAC
TGCCCGCTTTCCAGTCGGGAAACCTGTCGTGCCAGCTGCATTAATGAATCGGCCAACGCGCGGGGAGAGG
CGGTTTGCGTATTGGGCGCTCTTCCGCTTCCTCGCTCACTGACTCGCTGCGCTCGGTCGTTCGGCTGCGG
CGAGCGGTATCAGCTCACTCAAAGGCGGTAATACGGTTATCCACAGAATCAGGGGATAACGCAGGAAAGA
ACATGTGAGCAAAAGGCCAGCAAAAGGCCAGGAACCGTAAAAAGGCCGCGTTGCTGGCGTTTTTCCATAG
GCTCCGCCCCCCTGACGAGCATCACAAAAATCGACGCTCAAGTCAGAGGTGGCGAAACCCGACAGGACTA
TAAAGATACCAGGCGTTTCCCCCTGGAAGCTCCCTCGTGCGCTCTCCTGTTCCGACCCTGCCGCTTACCG
GATACCTGTCCGCCTTTCTCCCTTCGGGAAGCGTGGCGCTTTCTCATAGCTCACGCTGTAGGTATCTCAG
TTCGGTGTAGGTCGTTCGCTCCAAGCTGGGCTGTGTGCACGAACCCCCCGTTCAGCCCGACCGCTGCGCC
TTATCCGGTAACTATCGTCTTGAGTCCAACCCGGTAAGACACGACTTATCGCCACTGGCAGCAGCCACTG
GTAACAGGATTAGCAGAGCGAGGTATGTAGGCGGTGCTACAGAGTTCTTGAAGTGGTGGCCTAACTACGG
CTACACTAGAAGAACAGTATTTGGTATCTGCGCTCTGCTGAAGCCAGTTACCTTCGGAAAAAGAGTTGGT
AGCTCTTGATCCGGCAAACAAACCACCGCTGGTAGCGGTGGTTTTTTTGTTTGCAAGCAGCAGATTACGC
GCAGAAAAAAAGGATCTCAAGAAGATCCTTTGATCTTTTCTACGGGGTCTGACGCTCAGTGGAACGAAAA
CTCACGTTAAGGGATTTTGGTCATGAGATTATCAAAAAGGATCTTCACCTAGATCCTTTTAAATTAAAAA
TGAAGTTTTAAATCAATCTAAAGTATATATGAGTAAACTTGGTCTGACAGTTACCAATGCTTAATCAGTG
AGGCACCTATCTCAGCGATCTGTCTATTTCGTTCATCCATAGTTGCCTGACTCCCCGTCGTGTAGATAAC
TACGATACGGGAGGGCTTACCATCTGGCCCCAGTGCTGCAATGATACCGCGAGACCCACGCTCACCGGCT
CCAGATTTATCAGCAATAAACCAGCCAGCCGGAAGGGCCGAGCGCAGAAGTGGTCCTGCAACTTTATCCG
CCTCCATCCAGTCTATTAATTGTTGCCGGGAAGCTAGAGTAAGTAGTTCGCCAGTTAATAGTTTGCGCAA
CGTTGTTGCCATTGCTACAGGCATCGTGGTGTCACGCTCGTCGTTTGGTATGGCTTCATTCAGCTCCGGT
TCCCAACGATCAAGGCGAGTTACATGATCCCCCATGTTGTGCAAAAAAGCGGTTAGCTCCTTCGGTCCTC
CGATCGTTGTCAGAAGTAAGTTGGCCGCAGTGTTATCACTCATGGTTATGGCAGCACTGCATAATTCTCT
TACTGTCATGCCATCCGTAAGATGCTTTTCTGTGACTGGTGAGTACTCAACCAAGTCATTCTGAGAATAG
TGTATGCGGCGACCGAGTTGCTCTTGCCCGGCGTCAATACGGGATAATACCGCGCCACATAGCAGAACTT
TAAAAGTGCTCATCATTGGAAAACGTTCTTCGGGGCGAAAACTCTCAAGGATCTTACCGCTGTTGAGATC
CAGTTCGATGTAACCCACTCGTGCACCCAACTGATCTTCAGCATCTTTTACTTTCACCAGCGTTTCTGGG
TGAGCAAAAACAGGAAGGCAAAATGCCGCAAAAAAGGGAATAAGGGCGACACGGAAATGTTGAATACTCA
TACTCTTCCTTTTTCAATATTATTGAAGCATTTATCAGGGTTATTGTCTCATGAGCGGATACATATTTGA
ATGTATTTAGAAAAATAAACAAATAGGGGTTCCGCGCACATTTCCCCGAAAAGTGCCACCTGACGTCTAA
GAAACCATTATTATCATGACATTAACCTATAAAAATAGGCGTATCACGAGGCCCTTTCGTCTCGCGCGTT
TCGGTGATGACGGTGAAAACCTCTGACACATGCAGCTCCCGGAGACGGTCACAGCTTGTCTGTAAGCGGA
TGCCGGGAGCAGACAAGCCCGTCAGGGCGCGTCAGCGGGTGTTGGCGGGTGTCGGGGCTGGCTTAACTAT
GCGGCATCAGAGCAGATTGTACTGAGAGTGCACCATATGCGGTGTGAAATACCGCACAGATGCGTAAGGA
GAAAATACCGCATCAGGCGCCATTCGCCATTCAGGCTGCGCAACTGTTGGGAAGGGCGATCGGTGCGGGC
CTCTTCGCTATTACGCCAGCTGGCGAAAGGGGGATGTGCTGCAAGGCGATTAAGTTGGGTAACGCCAGGG
TTTTCCCAGTCACGACGTTGTAAAACGACGGCGCAAGGAATGGTGCATGCAAGGAGATGGCGCCCAACAG
TCCCCCGGCCACGGGGCCTGCCACCATACCCACGCCGAAACAAGCGCTCATGAGCCCGAAGTGGCGAGCC
CGATCTTCCCCATCGGTGATGTCGGCGATATAGGCGCCAGCAACCGCACCTGTGGCGCCGGTGATGCCGG
CCACGATGCGTCCGGCGTAGAGGCGATTAGTCCAATTTGTTAAAGACAGGATATCAGTGGTCCAGGCTCT
AGTTTTGACTCAACAATATCACCAGCTGAAGCCTATAGAGTACGAGCCATAGATAAAATAAAAGATTTTA
TTTAGTCTCCAGAAAAAGGGGGGAA
